Addgene plasmid #114912: RGFR2 X055_pECIA14
Purpose: Prey vector RGFR2 X055_pECIA14 should be used with bait vector RGFR2 X055_pECIA2.
Depositing lab: Youssef Belkhadir. Depositing organization: Gregor Mendel Institute of Molecular Plant Biology. Publication: An extracellular network of Arabidopsis leucine-rich repeat receptor kinases. Smakowska-Luzan E, Mott GA, Parys K, Stegmann M, Howton TC, Layeghifard M, Neuhold J, Lehner A, Kong J, Grunwald K, Weinberger N, Satbhai SB, Mayer D, Busch W, Madalinski M, Stolt-Bergner P, Provart NJ, Mukhtar MS, Zipfel C, Desveaux D, Guttman DS, Belkhadir Y. Nature. 2018 Jan 18;553(7688):342-346. doi: 10.1038/nature25184. Epub 2018 Jan 10. PubMed 29320478.
Backbone
  Vector backbone: pECIA14
  Backbone manufacturer: Chris Garcia (Addgene plasmid # 47051)
  Vector type: Insect Expression
Growth in bacteria
  Bacterial resistance: Ampicillin, 100 μg/mL
  Growth temperature: 37°C
  Growth strain: DH5alpha
  Copy number: High Copy
Gene/Insert
  Gene/Insert name: AT5G48940
  Species: A. thaliana (mustard weed)
  Entrez Gene: AT5G48940 (a.k.a. AT5G48940, K19E20.5, K19E20_5)
  Promoter: Metallothionein (Copper-Inducible)
  Cloning method: Ligation Independent Cloning
Terms and licenses: Academic/Nonprofit Terms; Industry Terms: Not Available to Industry
Depositor comments: Plasmid for secreted expression in Drosophila cell culture by induction via CuSO4. Insert is an extracellular domain of indicated LRR-RK, C-terminally tagged with Pentameric rat COMP helix, Alkaline Phosphatase (human, placental), Flag, and hexahistidine tags. Insert Protein Sequence: STNEVSALISWLHSSNSPPPSVFSGWNPSDSDPCQWPYITCSSSDNKLVTEINVVSVQLALPFPPNISSFTSLQKLVISNTNLTGAISSEIGDCSELIVIDLSSNSLVGEIPSSLGKLKNLQELCLNSNGLTGKIPPELGDCVSLKNLEIFDNYLSENLPLELGKISTLESIRAGGNSELSGKIPEEIGNCRNLKVLGLAATKISGSLPVSLGQLSKLQSLSVYSTMLSGEIPKELGNCSELINLFLYDNDLSGTLPKELGKLQNLEKMLLWQNNLHGPIPEEIGFMKSLNAIDLSMNYFSGTIPKSFGNLSNLQELMLSSNNITGSIPSILSNCTKLVQFQIDANQISGLIPPEIGLLKELNIFLGWQNKLEGNIPDELAGCQNLQALDLSQNYLTGSLPAGLFQLRNLTKLLLISNAISGVIPLEIGNCTSLVRLRLVNNRITGEIPKGIGFLQNLSFLDLSENNLSGPVPLEISNCRQLQMLNLSNNTLQGYLPLSLSSLTKLQVLDVSSNDLTGKIPDSLGHLISLNRLILSKNSFNGEIPSSLGHCTNLQLLDLSSNNISGTIPEELFDIQDLDIALNLSWNSLDGFIPERISALNRLSVLDISHNMLSGDLSALSGLENLVSLNISHNRFSGYLPDSKVFRQLIGAEMEGNNGLCSKGFRSCFVSNSSQLTTQRGVHS
How to cite: RGFR2 X055_pECIA14 was a gift from Youssef Belkhadir (Addgene plasmid # 114912 ; http://n2t.net/addgene:114912 ; RRID:Addgene_114912)
