[The description below was written by a language model from this plasmid's Addgene catalogue record and pLannotate feature annotations shown in this document.]
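Description:
RGFR2 X055_pECIA14 is an insect-cell expression plasmid built on the pECIA14 backbone, designed for secreted production of a plant receptor ectodomain in Drosophila cell culture. It is maintained in E. coli as a high-copy plasmid through a ColE1/pUC-type origin and selected with ampicillin via the β-lactamase gene. The remaining bacterial annotations (lac promoter/operator, and fragments of lacZα, lacI, rop and bom) are remnants of the cloning-vector backbone and have no stated function in the construct.

The expression cassette is driven by the Drosophila metallothionein promoter, which is induced by adding copper sulfate. Downstream lies the extracellular domain of the Arabidopsis thaliana leucine-rich repeat receptor kinase encoded by AT5G48940 (annotated as RGI2, also called RCH1), inserted by ligation-independent cloning. This ectodomain is fused at its C-terminus to the pentamerising coiled-coil helix of rat COMP, human placental alkaline phosphatase, a FLAG epitope and, according to the depositor, a hexahistidine tag, although the His tag is not called out separately in the feature table. An SV40 polyadenylation signal follows the cassette. The secretion signal itself is not annotated in the record.

The construct serves as the "prey" in an extracellular interaction assay and is meant to be paired with the matching bait vector, RGFR2 X055_pECIA2. Pentamerisation by COMP increases avidity so that weak, transient ectodomain interactions can be captured, while the alkaline phosphatase moiety provides an enzymatic readout of prey binding. It belongs to a collection used to map the extracellular interaction network of Arabidopsis LRR receptor kinases.
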