Features (pLannotate 1.2.2; 18 found; start..end, strand, type, name):
     23..449     +  promoter       MT promoter: Drosophila metallothionein promoter
    455..2572    +  CDS            RGI2 (fragment): RGI2_ARATH - Also known as RCH1 From Arabidopsis thaliana (Mouse-ear cress).
   2609..2788    +  CDS            Comp (fragment): COMP_RAT - Experimental evidence at protein level: Swiss-Prot protein existence level 1. May play a role in the structural integrity of cartilage via its interaction with other extracellular matrix proteins such as the collagens and fibronectin. Can mediate the interaction of chondrocytes with the cartilage extracellular matrix through interaction with cell surface integrin receptors. Could play a role in the pathogenesis of osteoarthritis. Potent suppressor of apoptosis in both primary chondrocytes and transformed cells. Suppresses apoptosis by blocking the activation of caspase-3 and by indu
   2776..4228    +  CDS            SEAP (fragment): secreted alkaline phosphatase from human placenta The natural enzyme has a C-terminal transmembrane sequence that is replaced by a GPI anchor.
   4265..4294    +  CDS            2xFLAG (fragment): two tandem FLAG® epitope tags
   4400..4534    -  polyA_signal   SV40 poly(A) signal: SV40 polyadenylation signal
   4557..4641    -  CDS            large T antigen (fragment): large T antigen from SV40 (simian virus 40)
   4641..4665    +  misc_feature   MCS (fragment): pUC18/19 multiple cloning site
   4702..4718    -  protein_bind   lac operator: The lac repressor binds to the lac operator to inhibit transcription in E. coli. This inhibition can be relieved by adding lactose or isopropyl-β-D-thiogalactopyranoside (IPTG). lac repressor encoded by lacI
   4726..4756    -  promoter       lac promoter: promoter for the E. coli lac operon
   4771..4792    -  protein_bind   CAP binding site: CAP binding activates transcription in the presence of cAMP. E. coli catabolite activator protein
   4805..4897    -  CDS            lacI (fragment): lac repressor; lacI; The lac repressor binds to the lac operator to inhibit transcription in E. coli. This inhibition can be relieved by adding lactose or isopropyl-β-D-thiogalactopyranoside (IPTG).
   5080..5668    -  rep_origin     ori: high-copy-number ColE1/pMB1/pBR322/pUC origin of replication
   5839..6699    -  CDS            AmpR: β-lactamase; bla; confers resistance to ampicillin, carbenicillin, and related antibiotics
   6700..6804    -  promoter       AmpR promoter: bla
   6899..6934    +  CDS            rop (fragment): Rop protein, which maintains plasmids at low copy number; rop
   7036..7135    +  misc_feature   bom (fragment): basis of mobility region from pBR322
   7141..21      -  CDS            lacZα (fragment) (across the origin): LacZα fragment of β-galactosidase; lacZ fragment
>Addgene plasmid #114912 | RGFR2 X055_pECIA14 | addgene full sequence | sequence record 296428 | Addgene NGS Result
GTAAAACGACGGCCAGTGAATTAATTCGTTGCAGGACAGGATGTGGTGCCCGATGTGACTAGCTCTTTGC
TGCAGGCCGTCCTATCCTCTGGTTCCGATAAGAGACCCAGAACTCCGGCCCCCCACCGCCCACCGCCACC
CCCATACATATGTGGTACGCAAGTAAGAGTGCCTGCGCATGCCCCATGTGCCCCACCAAGAGCTTTGCAT
CCCATACAAGTCCCCAAAGTGGAGAACCGAACCAATTCTTCGCGGGCAGAACAAAAGCTTCTGCACACGT
CTCCACTCGAATTTGGAGCCGGCCGGCGTGTGCAAAAGAGGTGAATCGAACGAAAGACCCGTGTGTAAAG
CCGCGTTTCCAAAATGTATAAAACCGAGAGCATCTGGCCAATGTGCATCAGTTGTGGTCAGCAGCAAAAT
CAAGTGAATCATCTCAGTGCAACTAAAGGGGGGATCCGATCTCAATATGAAGTTATGCATATTACTGGCC
GTCGTGGCCTTTGTTGGCCTCTCGCTCGGGTCAACCAATGAAGTCTCAGCTTTGATTTCTTGGCTTCACA
GCTCGAACTCGCCGCCACCGTCAGTCTTCTCCGGCTGGAATCCTTCTGATTCTGACCCATGTCAATGGCC
TTACATTACTTGTTCCTCCTCAGACAACAAACTCGTTACAGAGATCAATGTCGTCTCTGTTCAGTTAGCT
TTACCTTTCCCTCCTAACATTTCTTCGTTTACTTCACTTCAGAAACTCGTTATCTCCAACACTAATCTCA
CCGGAGCTATATCTTCTGAGATCGGAGATTGTTCGGAGCTTATAGTTATCGATTTAAGCTCAAATAGTCT
TGTTGGTGAAATACCTTCGAGTCTAGGGAAGCTCAAGAATCTTCAAGAACTTTGTTTAAACTCCAATGGC
CTCACAGGAAAGATCCCACCGGAACTCGGCGACTGCGTTAGCCTCAAGAATCTTGAGATTTTCGATAACT
ACTTATCCGAGAATCTCCCGTTGGAGCTCGGAAAGATCTCGACTCTTGAGAGCATAAGAGCCGGAGGAAA
CTCAGAGCTTTCAGGGAAGATCCCGGAGGAGATCGGAAACTGTAGGAATCTCAAGGTCTTAGGGTTAGCA
GCAACGAAAATATCCGGTTCTTTACCTGTTTCGTTGGGTCAACTAAGCAAGCTCCAGTCTTTATCTGTCT
ATTCTACAATGCTCTCAGGTGAGATCCCTAAAGAGCTTGGAAACTGCTCTGAACTTATCAATCTGTTTCT
ATACGACAATGACTTGTCCGGCACGCTTCCAAAAGAACTAGGAAAGCTTCAAAACCTAGAGAAGATGCTT
CTATGGCAGAATAATCTCCACGGACCTATCCCTGAGGAGATTGGATTCATGAAAAGCTTAAACGCCATTG
ATCTCTCTATGAACTATTTCTCAGGAACCATCCCTAAATCGTTCGGTAACTTGTCGAATCTCCAAGAGCT
TATGCTTAGCAGCAACAACATCACCGGGTCAATACCTTCGATTCTAAGTAACTGCACAAAGCTTGTTCAG
TTCCAGATTGACGCCAATCAGATTTCAGGTTTGATTCCACCAGAGATTGGATTGCTTAAGGAGCTCAACA
TCTTCTTGGGATGGCAGAATAAGCTAGAAGGGAATATTCCGGACGAGTTAGCTGGTTGTCAGAATCTTCA
AGCTCTTGACTTGTCACAGAATTATCTCACCGGATCATTACCTGCAGGTTTGTTTCAGCTTCGTAATCTG
ACTAAGCTCTTGCTTATATCTAATGCCATCTCCGGTGTTATCCCACTGGAGATCGGGAACTGCACTTCGC
TTGTCAGATTAAGGCTTGTCAATAACAGAATCACCGGAGAAATCCCTAAAGGTATTGGATTTCTTCAGAA
CCTTAGCTTCCTCGACTTGTCTGAGAACAATCTCTCCGGTCCAGTTCCTTTGGAGATAAGTAATTGTAGA
CAACTCCAGATGCTTAACTTGAGCAACAACACTCTTCAAGGTTATCTTCCTCTGTCTTTATCATCGTTAA
CAAAGCTTCAAGTACTTGATGTCTCTTCCAATGACTTGACTGGCAAGATACCTGATAGTCTAGGTCATCT
CATTTCACTCAACCGGCTCATTCTAAGTAAGAATTCTTTCAATGGAGAAATCCCTTCGTCTCTCGGTCAC
TGCACGAATCTTCAGCTTCTTGATCTCAGCAGTAATAACATCTCTGGAACTATACCGGAGGAGCTTTTTG
ACATCCAAGATCTAGACATTGCGTTAAACTTGAGCTGGAATTCATTAGATGGCTTTATCCCGGAAAGGAT
TTCCGCGCTTAACCGATTATCCGTGCTCGATATTTCGCATAACATGCTTTCAGGCGACCTTTCTGCGCTG
TCCGGTCTAGAAAACTTGGTTTCTCTGAACATCTCTCATAACAGATTCTCAGGTTATCTTCCAGATAGTA
AAGTGTTTAGACAGCTGATAGGAGCAGAGATGGAAGGAAACAATGGACTCTGTTCCAAAGGTTTCAGGTC
TTGCTTTGTAAGTAACAGTTCACAGTTAACTACACAGCGTGGTGTGCACTCACTGGAGGTGCTGTTCCAG
GGACCAAGCGGCAATCCCGGCGGCGATCTGGCCCCCCAGATGCTGCGCGAGCTGCAGGAGACCAATGCCG
CCCTGCAGGACGTGCGCGAGCTGCTGCGCCACCGCGTGAAGGAGATCACCTTCCTGAAGAACACCGTGAT
GGAGTGCGACGCCTGCGGCATGCAGCCCTCTAGAGGCTCCGGCTCCATCATCCCAGTTGAGGAGGAGAAC
CCGGACTTCTGGAACCGCGAGGCAGCCGAGGCCCTGGGTGCCGCCAAGAAGCTGCAGCCTGCACAGACAG
CCGCCAAGAACCTCATCATCTTCCTGGGCGATGGGATGGGGGTGTCTACGGTGACAGCTGCCAGGATCCT
AAAAGGGCAGAAGAAGGACAAACTGGGGCCTGAGATACCCCTGGCCATGGACCGCTTCCCATATGTGGCT
CTGTCCAAGACATACAATGTAGACAAACATGTGCCAGACAGTGGAGCCACAGCCACGGCCTACCTGTGCG
GGGTCAAGGGCAACTTCCAGACCATTGGCTTGAGTGCAGCCGCCCGCTTTAACCAGTGCAACACGACACG
CGGCAACGAGGTCATCTCCGTGATGAATCGGGCCAAGAAAGCAGGGAAGTCAGTGGGAGTGGTAACCACC
ACACGAGTGCAGCACGCCTCGCCAGCCGGCACCTACGCCCACACGGTGAACCGCAACTGGTACTCGGACG
CCGACGTGCCTGCCTCGGCCCGCCAGGAGGGGTGCCAGGACATCGCTACGCAGCTCATCTCCAACATGGA
CATTGACGTGATCCTAGGTGGAGGCCGAAAGTACATGTTTCGCATGGGAACCCCAGACCCTGAGTACCCA
GATGACTACAGCCAAGGTGGGACCAGGCTGGACGGGAAGAATCTGGTGCAGGAATGGCTGGCGAAGCGCC
AGGGTGCCCGGTATGTGTGGAACCGCACTGAGCTCATGCAGGCTTCCCTGGACCCGTCTGTGACCCATCT
CATGGGTCTCTTTGAGCCTGGAGACATGAAATACGAGATCCACCGAGACTCCACACTGGACCCCTCCCTG
ATGGAGATGACAGAGGCTGCCCTGCGCCTGCTGAGCAGGAACCCCCGCGGCTTCTTCCTCTTCGTGGAGG
GTGGTCGCATCGACCATGGTCATCATGAAAGCAGGGCTTACCGGGCACTGACTGAGACGATCATGTTCGA
CGACGCCATTGAGAGGGCGGGCCAGCTCACCAGCGAGGAGGACACGCTGAGCCTCGTCACTGCCGACCAC
TCCCACGTCTTCTCCTTCGGAGGCTACCCCCTGCGAGGGAGCTCCATCTTCGGGCTGGCCCCTGGCAAGG
CCCGGGACAGGAAGGCCTACACGGTCCTCCTATACGGAAACGGTCCAGGCTATGTGCTCAAGGACGGCGC
CCGGCCGGATGTTACCGAGAGCGAGAGCGGGAGCCCCGAGTATCGGCAGCAGTCAGCAGTGCCCCTGGAC
GAAGAGACCCACGCAGGCGAGGACGTGGCGGTGTTCGCGCGCGGCCCGCAGGCGCACCTGGTTCACGGCG
TGCAGGAGCAGACCTTCATAGCGCACGTCATGGCCTTCGCCGCCTGCCTGGAGCCCTACACCGCCTGCGA
CCTGGCGCCCCCCGCCGGCACCACCGACGCCGCGCACCCGGGTTCTAGAGGAAGCACCTCCGGCGATAAC
GATTACAAGGATGATGATGATAAGGCCAGCGGCACCGGTCATCATCACCATCACCATTGAGTTTAAACCC
GCTGATCAGCCTCGACTGTGCCTTCTAAGGCCTGAGCTCGCTGATCAGCCTCGATCGAGGATCCAGACAT
GATAAGATACATTGATGAGTTTGGACAAACCACAACTAGAATGCAGTGAAAAAAATGCTTTATTTGTGAA
ATTTGTGATGCTATTGCTTTATTTGTAACCATTATAAGCTGCAATAAACAAGTTAACAACAACAATTGCA
TTCATTTTATGTTTCAGGTTCAGGGGGAGGTGTGGGAGGTTTTTTAAAGCAAGTAAAACCTCTACAAATG
TGGTATGGCTGATTATGATCAGTCGACCTGCAGGCATGCAAGCTTGGCGTAATCATGGTCATAGCTGTTT
CCTGTGTGAAATTGTTATCCGCTCACAATTCCACACAACATACGAGCCGGAAGCATAAAGTGTAAAGCCT
GGGGTGCCTAATGAGTGAGCTAACTCACATTAATTGCGTTGCGCTCACTGCCCGCTTTCCAGTCGGGAAA
CCTGTCGTGCCAGCTGCATTAATGAATCGGCCAACGCGCGGGGAGAGGCGGTTTGCGTATTGGGCGCTCT
TCCGCTTCCTCGCTCACTGACTCGCTGCGCTCGGTCGTTCGGCTGCGGCGAGCGGTATCAGCTCACTCAA
AGGCGGTAATACGGTTATCCACAGAATCAGGGGATAACGCAGGAAAGAACATGTGAGCAAAAGGCCAGCA
AAAGGCCAGGAACCGTAAAAAGGCCGCGTTGCTGGCGTTTTTCCATAGGCTCCGCCCCCCTGACGAGCAT
CACAAAAATCGACGCTCAAGTCAGAGGTGGCGAAACCCGACAGGACTATAAAGATACCAGGCGTTTCCCC
CTGGAAGCTCCCTCGTGCGCTCTCCTGTTCCGACCCTGCCGCTTACCGGATACCTGTCCGCCTTTCTCCC
TTCGGGAAGCGTGGCGCTTTCTCATAGCTCACGCTGTAGGTATCTCAGTTCGGTGTAGGTCGTTCGCTCC
AAGCTGGGCTGTGTGCACGAACCCCCCGTTCAGCCCGACCGCTGCGCCTTATCCGGTAACTATCGTCTTG
AGTCCAACCCGGTAAGACACGACTTATCGCCACTGGCAGCAGCCACTGGTAACAGGATTAGCAGAGCGAG
GTATGTAGGCGGTGCTACAGAGTTCTTGAAGTGGTGGCCTAACTACGGCTACACTAGAAGAACAGTATTT
GGTATCTGCGCTCTGCTGAAGCCAGTTACCTTCGGAAAAAGAGTTGGTAGCTCTTGATCCGGCAAACAAA
CCACCGCTGGTAGCGGTGGTTTTTTTGTTTGCAAGCAGCAGATTACGCGCAGAAAAAAAGGATCTCAAGA
AGATCCTTTGATCTTTTCTACGGGGTCTGACGCTCAGTGGAACGAAAACTCACGTTAAGGGATTTTGGTC
ATGAGATTATCAAAAAGGATCTTCACCTAGATCCTTTTAAATTAAAAATGAAGTTTTAAATCAATCTAAA
GTATATATGAGTAAACTTGGTCTGACAGTTACCAATGCTTAATCAGTGAGGCACCTATCTCAGCGATCTG
TCTATTTCGTTCATCCATAGTTGCCTGACTCCCCGTCGTGTAGATAACTACGATACGGGAGGGCTTACCA
TCTGGCCCCAGTGCTGCAATGATACCGCGAGACCCACGCTCACCGGCTCCAGATTTATCAGCAATAAACC
AGCCAGCCGGAAGGGCCGAGCGCAGAAGTGGTCCTGCAACTTTATCCGCCTCCATCCAGTCTATTAATTG
TTGCCGGGAAGCTAGAGTAAGTAGTTCGCCAGTTAATAGTTTGCGCAACGTTGTTGCCATTGCTACAGGC
ATCGTGGTGTCACGCTCGTCGTTTGGTATGGCTTCATTCAGCTCCGGTTCCCAACGATCAAGGCGAGTTA
CATGATCCCCCATGTTGTGCAAAAAAGCGGTTAGCTCCTTCGGTCCTCCGATCGTTGTCAGAAGTAAGTT
GGCCGCAGTGTTATCACTCATGGTTATGGCAGCACTGCATAATTCTCTTACTGTCATGCCATCCGTAAGA
TGCTTTTCTGTGACTGGTGAGTACTCAACCAAGTCATTCTGAGAATAGTGTATGCGGCGACCGAGTTGCT
CTTGCCCGGCGTCAATACGGGATAATACCGCGCCACATAGCAGAACTTTAAAAGTGCTCATCATTGGAAA
ACGTTCTTCGGGGCGAAAACTCTCAAGGATCTTACCGCTGTTGAGATCCAGTTCGATGTAACCCACTCGT
GCACCCAACTGATCTTCAGCATCTTTTACTTTCACCAGCGTTTCTGGGTGAGCAAAAACAGGAAGGCAAA
ATGCCGCAAAAAAGGGAATAAGGGCGACACGGAAATGTTGAATACTCATACTCTTCCTTTTTCAATATTA
TTGAAGCATTTATCAGGGTTATTGTCTCATGAGCGGATACATATTTGAATGTATTTAGAAAAATAAACAA
ATAGGGGTTCCGCGCACATTTCCCCGAAAAGTGCCACCTGACGTCTAAGAAACCATTATTATCATGACAT
TAACCTATAAAAATAGGCGTATCACGAGGCCCTTTCGTCTCGCGCGTTTCGGTGATGACGGTGAAAACCT
CTGACACATGCAGCTCCCGGAGACGGTCACAGCTTGTCTGTAAGCGGATGCCGGGAGCAGACAAGCCCGT
CAGGGCGCGTCAGCGGGTGTTGGCGGGTGTCGGGGCTGGCTTAACTATGCGGCATCAGAGCAGATTGTAC
TGAGAGTGCACCATATGCGGTGTGAAATACCGCACAGATGCGTAAGGAGAAAATACCGCATCAGGCGCCA
TTCGCCATTCAGGCTGCGCAACTGTTGGGAAGGGCGATCGGTGCGGGCCTCTTCGCTATTACGCCAGCTG
GCGAAAGGGGGATGTGCTGCAAGGCGATTAAGTTGGGTAACGCCAGGGTTTTCCCAGTCACGACGTT
